Addgene plasmid #232866: mCherry-VPS13C-Cter
Depositing lab: Pietro De Camilli. Publication: The bridge-like lipid transport protein VPS13C/PARK23 mediates ER-lysosome contacts following lysosome damage. Wang X, Xu P, Bentley-DeSousa A, Hancock-Cerutti W, Cai S, Johnson BT, Tonelli F, Shao L, Talaia G, Alessi DR, Ferguson SM, De Camilli P. Nat Cell Biol. 2025 May;27(5):776-789. doi: 10.1038/s41556-025-01653-6. Epub 2025 Apr 10. PubMed 40211074.
Backbone
  Vector backbone: pmCherry-C1
  Vector type: Mammalian Expression
Growth in bacteria
  Bacterial resistance: Kanamycin, 50 μg/mL
  Growth temperature: 37°C
  Growth strain: DH5alpha
  Copy number: Unknown
Gene/Insert
  Gene/Insert name: the C-terminal fragments of VPS13C
  Species: H. sapiens (human)
  Entrez Gene: VPS13C (a.k.a. BLTP5C, PARK23)
  Tag / fusion protein: mCherry (N terminal on insert)
Terms and licenses: Academic/Nonprofit Terms; Industry Terms: Not Available to Industry
Depositor comments: Please visit https://doi.org/10.1101/2024.06.08.598070 for bioRxiv preprint.
How to cite: mCherry-VPS13C-Cter was a gift from Pietro De Camilli (Addgene plasmid # 232866 ; http://n2t.net/addgene:232866 ; RRID:Addgene_232866)
