[The description below was written by a language model from this plasmid's Addgene catalogue record and pLannotate feature annotations shown in this document.]
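Description:
mCherry-VPS13C-Cter is a mammalian expression plasmid built on the pmCherry-C1 backbone that encodes a C-terminal fragment of human VPS13C (also known as BLTP5C or PARK23) fused at its N terminus to the red fluorescent protein mCherry. In the 8,709 nt sequenced record, the CMV immediate-early enhancer and promoter drive the mCherry coding sequence. This is followed in the same orientation by the VPS13C fragment, an annotated span of roughly 4 kb that crosses the numbering origin of the circular map. A remnant of the multiple cloning site and the SV40 polyadenylation signal lie downstream of the fusion. The record does not give the exact residue boundaries of the VPS13C portion, and the insert name refers only to "C-terminal fragments".

The plasmid replicates in E. coli from a high-copy ColE1/pUC-type origin and is selected with kanamycin. Resistance comes from the Tn5 NeoR/KanR aminoglycoside phosphotransferase gene. A bacterial bla-type promoter expresses this gene in E. coli, and the SV40 early promoter with the HSV TK polyadenylation signal expresses it in mammalian cells, where it can also confer G418 resistance. An f1 origin is present as well. The short fragments annotated as ble, bGH poly(A) and SV40 large T antigen appear to be backbone remnants or partial matches rather than functional parts.

VPS13C is a bridge-like lipid transport protein, and the associated publication examines its role in forming ER–lysosome contacts after lysosome damage. The construct is therefore suited to live-cell or fixed-cell fluorescence imaging of where the C-terminal region localises in transfected mammalian cells, although the record does not describe specific experiments.
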