Features (pLannotate 1.2.2; 15 found; start..end, strand, type, name):
    393..1100    -  CDS            mCherry: mCherry is a basic (constitutively fluorescent) red fluorescent protein published in 2004, derived from Discosoma sp.. It is reported to be a very rapidly-maturing monomer with low acid sensitivity.
   1144..1347    -  promoter       CMV promoter: human cytomegalovirus (CMV) immediate early promoter
   1348..1651    -  enhancer       CMV enhancer: human cytomegalovirus immediate early enhancer
   1826..2414    -  rep_origin     ori: high-copy-number ColE1/pMB1/pBR322/pUC origin of replication
   2636..2652    +  polyA_signal   bGH poly(A) signal (fragment): bovine growth hormone polyadenylation signal
   2743..2790    -  polyA_signal   HSV TK poly(A) signal: herpes simplex virus thymidine kinase polyadenylation signal (Cole and Stacy, 1985)
   2849..3001    -  CDS            ble (fragment): BLE_KLEPN - Experimental evidence at protein level: Swiss-Prot protein existence level 1. Binding protein with a strong affinity to the bleomycin family of antibiotics. Binds to CL990; an antimitotic-antibiotic compound. From Klebsiella pneumoniae.
   3022..3816    -  CDS            NeoR/KanR: aminoglycoside phosphotransferase from Tn5; aph(3')-II (or nptII); confers resistance to neomycin, kanamycin, and G418 (Geneticin®)
   3851..4208    -  promoter       SV40 promoter: SV40 enhancer and early promoter
   4210..4314    -  promoter       AmpR promoter: bla
   4341..4769    +  rep_origin     f1 ori (sequence partly withheld): f1 bacteriophage origin of replication; arrow indicates direction of (+) strand synthesis
   4803..4924    -  polyA_signal   SV40 poly(A) signal: SV40 polyadenylation signal
   4947..5031    -  CDS            large T antigen (fragment): large T antigen from SV40 (simian virus 40)
   5043..5060    -  misc_feature   MCS (fragment): multiple cloning site
   5064..380     -  CDS            VPS13C (fragment) (across the origin): VP13C_HUMAN - Also known as KIAA1421 From Homo sapiens (Human).
>Addgene plasmid #232866 | mCherry-VPS13C-Cter | addgene full sequence | sequence record 472711 | Addgene NGS Result
ACTTTATTCCCTTCAGTTGCATCAATTTGTACCAAGACAGAGTCAGAATGACTGGCATTGGGATTCCGTA
CATTATACAATCGCCGTCCAGGTCTGGCCACAGGGATATTTGCAACTTCTGTATATCCATGAGGTACAAT
GGTCAGAGTGAAGAAGGAGCTTTCTTGACGGCTCAATATAGATAGGTTCCCTTGACTTGAAGGTACCATG
CTGGCATACTCCAGTTCCAAATTCTGGCCAGCATCAACATCAAAAATATCACTTTTCTCAGGGAAGCCCA
TTACTCTGAGATTACAATTGGGCTTCACCTTAATGGGAACACCTACAGCATTTTTTACCGTAAAAGGAGC
TCTGTCCTTTAAAGAGTAGTCCATGGTGGCATCTCGAGATCTCTTGTACAGCTCGTCCATGCCGCCGGTG
GAGTGGCGGCCCTCGGCGCGTTCGTACTGTTCCACGATGGTGTAGTCCTCGTTGTGGGAGGTGATGTCCA
ACTTGATGTTGACGTTGTAGGCGCCGGGCAGCTGCACGGGCTTCTTGGCCTTGTAGGTGGTCTTGACCTC
AGCGTCGTAGTGGCCGCCGTCCTTCAGCTTCAGCCTCTGCTTGATCTCGCCCTTCAGGGCGCCGTCCTCG
GGGTACATCCGCTCGGAGGAGGCCTCCCAGCCCATGGTCTTCTTCTGCATTACGGGGCCGTCGGAGGGGA
AGTTGGTGCCGCGCAGCTTCACCTTGTAGATGAACTCGCCGTCCTGCAGGGAGGAGTCCTGGGTCACGGT
CACCACGCCGCCGTCCTCGAAGTTCATCACGCGCTCCCACTTGAAGCCCTCGGGGAAGGACAGCTTCAAG
TAGTCGGGGATGTCGGCGGGGTGCTTCACGTAGGCCTTGGAGCCGTACATGAACTGAGGGGACAGGATGT
CCCAGGCGAAGGGCAGGGGGCCACCCTTGGTCACCTTCAGCTTGGCGGTCTGGGTGCCCTCGTAGGGGCG
GCCCTCGCCCTCGCCCTCGATCTCGAACTCGTGGCCGTTCACGGAGCCCTCCATGTGCACCTTGAAGCGC
ATGAACTCCTTGATGATGGCCATGTTATCCTCCTCGCCCTTGCTCACCATGGTGGCACCGGTAGCGCTAG
CGGATCTGACGGTTCACTAAACCAGCTCTGCTTATATAGACCTCCCACCGTACACGCCTACCGCCCATTT
GCGTCAATGGGGCGGAGTTGTTACGACATTTTGGAAAGTCCCGTTGATTTTGGTGCCAAAACAAACTCCC
ATTGACGTCAATGGGGTGGAGACTTGGAAATCCCCGTGAGTCAAACCGCTATCCACGCCCATTGATGTAC
TGCCAAAACCGCATCACCATGGTAATAGCGATGACTAATACGTAGATGTACTGCCAAGTAGGAAAGTCCC
ATAAGGTCATGTACTGGGCATAATGCCAGGCGGGCCATTTACCGTCATTGACGTCAATAGGGGGCGTACT
TGGCATATGATACACTTGATGTACTGCCAAGTGGGCAGTTTACCGTAAATACTCCACCCATTGACGTCAA
TGGAAAGTCCCTATTGGCGTTACTATGGGAACATACGTCATTATTGACGTCAATGGGCGGGGGTCGTTGG
GCGGTCAGCCAGGCGGGCCATTTACCGTAAGTTATGTAACGCGGAACTCCATATATGGGCTATGAACTAA
TGACCCCGTAATTGATTACTATTAATAACTAATGCATGGCGGTAATACGGTTATCCACAGAATCAGGGGA
TAACGCAGGAAAGAACATGTGAGCAAAAGGCCAGCAAAAGGCCAGGAACCGTAAAAAGGCCGCGTTGCTG
GCGTTTTTCCATAGGCTCCGCCCCCCTGACGAGCATCACAAAAATCGACGCTCAAGTCAGAGGTGGCGAA
ACCCGACAGGACTATAAAGATACCAGGCGTTTCCCCCTGGAAGCTCCCTCGTGCGCTCTCCTGTTCCGAC
CCTGCCGCTTACCGGATACCTGTCCGCCTTTCTCCCTTCGGGAAGCGTGGCGCTTTCTCATAGCTCACGC
TGTAGGTATCTCAGTTCGGTGTAGGTCGTTCGCTCCAAGCTGGGCTGTGTGCACGAACCCCCCGTTCAGC
CCGACCGCTGCGCCTTATCCGGTAACTATCGTCTTGAGTCCAACCCGGTAAGACACGACTTATCGCCACT
GGCAGCAGCCACTGGTAACAGGATTAGCAGAGCGAGGTATGTAGGCGGTGCTACAGAGTTCTTGAAGTGG
TGGCCTAACTACGGCTACACTAGAAGAACAGTATTTGGTATCTGCGCTCTGCTGAAGCCAGTTACCTTCG
GAAAAAGAGTTGGTAGCTCTTGATCCGGCAAACAAACCACCGCTGGTAGCGGTGGTTTTTTTGTTTGCAA
GCAGCAGATTACGCGCAGAAAAAAAGGATCTCAAGAAGATCCTTTGATCTTTTCTACGGGGTCTGACGCT
CAGTGGAACGAAAACTCACGTTAAGGGATTTTGGTCATGAGATTATCAAAAAGGATCTTCACCTAGATCC
TTTTAAATTAAAAATGAAGTTTTAAATCAATCTAAAGTATATATGAGTAACCTGAGGCTATGGCAGGGCC
TGCCGCCCCGACGTTGGCTGCGAGCCCTGGGCCTTCACCCGAACTTGGGGGGTGGGGTGGGGAAAAGGAA
GAAACGCGGGCGTATTGGCCCCAATGGGGTCTCGGTGGGGTATCGACAGAGTGCCAGCCCTGGGACCGAA
CCCCGCGTTTATGAACAAACGACCCAACACCGTGCGTTTTATTCTGTCTTTTTATTGCCGTCATAGCGCG
GGTTCCTTCCGGTATTGTCTCCTTCCGTGTTTCAGTTAGCCTCCCCCTAGGGTGGGCGAAGAACTCCAGC
ATGAGATCCCCGCGCTGGAGGATCATCCAGCCGGCGTCCCGGAAAACGATTCCGAAGCCCAACCTTTCAT
AGAAGGCGGCGGTGGAATCGAAATCTCGTGATGGCAGGTTGGGCGTCGCTTGGTCGGTCATTTCGAACCC
CAGAGTCCCGCTCAGAAGAACTCGTCAAGAAGGCGATAGAAGGCGATGCGCTGCGAATCGGGAGCGGCGA
TACCGTAAAGCACGAGGAAGCGGTCAGCCCATTCGCCGCCAAGCTCTTCAGCAATATCACGGGTAGCCAA
CGCTATGTCCTGATAGCGGTCCGCCACACCCAGCCGGCCACAGTCGATGAATCCAGAAAAGCGGCCATTT
TCCACCATGATATTCGGCAAGCAGGCATCGCCATGGGTCACGACGAGATCCTCGCCGTCGGGCATGCTCG
CCTTGAGCCTGGCGAACAGTTCGGCTGGCGCGAGCCCCTGATGCTCTTCGTCCAGATCATCCTGATCGAC
AAGACCGGCTTCCATCCGAGTACGTGCTCGCTCGATGCGATGTTTCGCTTGGTGGTCGAATGGGCAGGTA
GCCGGATCAAGCGTATGCAGCCGCCGCATTGCATCAGCCATGATGGATACTTTCTCGGCAGGAGCAAGGT
GAGATGACAGGAGATCCTGCCCCGGCACTTCGCCCAATAGCAGCCAGTCCCTTCCCGCTTCAGTGACAAC
GTCGAGCACAGCTGCGCAAGGAACGCCCGTCGTGGCCAGCCACGATAGCCGCGCTGCCTCGTCTTGCAGT
TCATTCAGGGCACCGGACAGGTCGGTCTTGACAAAAAGAACCGGGCGCCCCTGCGCTGACAGCCGGAACA
CGGCGGCATCAGAGCAGCCGATTGTCTGTTGTGCCCAGTCATAGCCGAATAGCCTCTCCACCCAAGCGGC
CGGAGAACCTGCGTGCAATCCATCTTGTTCAATCATGCGAAACGATCCTCATCCTGTCTCTTGATCGATC
TTTGCAAAAGCCTAGGCCTCCAAAAAAGCCTCCTCACTACTTCTGGAATAGCTCAGAGGCCGAGGCGGCC
TCGGCCTCTGCATAAATAAAAAAAATTAGTCAGCCATGGGGCGGAGAATGGGCGGAACTGGGCGGAGTTA
GGGGCGGGATGGGCGGAGTTAGGGGCGGGACTATGGTTGCTGACTAATTGAGATGCATGCTTTGCATACT
TCTGCCTGCTGGGGAGCCTGGGGACTTTCCACACCTGGTTGCTGACTAATTGAGATGCATGCTTTGCATA
CTTCTGCCTGCTGGGGAGCCTGGGGACTTTCCACACCCTAACTGACACACATTCCACAGCTGGTTCTTTC
CGCCTCAGGACTCTTCCTTTTTCAATATTATTGAAGCATTTATCAGGGTTATTGTCTCATGAGCGGATAC
ATATTTGAATGTATTTAGAAAAATAAACAAATAGGGGTTCCGCGCACATTTCCCCGAAAAGTGCCACCTG
[124 nt withheld, positions 4341-4464]
C
[91 nt withheld, positions 4466-4556]
A
[49 nt withheld, positions 4558-4606]
CCTTTGACGTTGGAGTCCACGTTCTTT
[37 nt withheld, positions 4634-4670]
ACCCTATCTCGGTCTATTCTTTTGATTTATAAGGGATTTTGCCGATTTCGGCCTATTGGTTAAAAAATGA
GCTGATTTAACAAAAATTTAACGCGAATTTTAACAAAATATTAACGCTTACAATTTACGCCTTAAGATAC
ATTGATGAGTTTGGACAAACCACAACTAGAATGCAGTGAAAAAAATGCTTTATTTGTGAAATTTGTGATG
CTATTGCTTTATTTGTAACCATTATAAGCTGCAATAAACAAGTTAACAACAACAATTGCATTCATTTTAT
GTTTCAGGTTCAGGGGGAGGTGTGGGAGGTTTTTTAAAGCAAGTAAAACCTCTACAAATGTGGTATGGCT
GATTATGATCAGTTATCTAGATCCGGTGGATCCCGGGCCCTTAAGATGGCAATTGGGGTCTGAGAAGTCT
CACTGATGACTGCTTCATCAATTTTTGCTGCTGTCTCGTTGACTGTGCATCCTCAATGGCATTACATGCT
CTCTCTGCTGTGGCGGTGTCCTTCAGGTAAACTTTTCGAACACAGCCTTGATTGGCACTGTCTTTTTTGT
GGAACAGACCCTGTTCCTTAACTGAAATTTTTAGCACATTTTCACTGACACTAGGAGGAAATACAAAATC
TTCAAATGGACATTGCCAGTCTACACACATAAGGCCCAGGATTTCAACTTCCTTTATACACAACACTCGC
CTATTTGTAACCATAAGGATTGTCTTCTTGCTTCCAGGAATAGCACAGTGGTATCGGTAAGTCTCTCCTT
CCAACTTTTTGATATGATTCTCAAGTAAGTCAGAGCCCTCAGATTCCTGTCTGTCATAAGGACGAATGAT
GCCATCTTCATGGATCAGGCGAGGGGGACGGAGGCTAGATACTTCCTCAGTTGATTCTGCTGCCCTCTGA
ATGCCTTGGAAGGTACTACTGGCCATATCTACGATTCCACCAGTTGGACGGGCCACAGCACCCACAAGCC
CTTTTCCAATTCCTTTAAAGAATCCAGCAGCTCCTTCCTTTTTGGCACCTTCCACAGGTTTTGTTATTAT
TCCAGTCACTCCACCAACAACTCCTCGCAGAAAGCCCTTTCCTCCTCTGGCCAGGCTGTCTCCAAAATCT
CTGGGCTGTCGACTCAACTCTTCTCTTCTTTTTTGCTGATATTCCTTGTCCATTGTAATTGCTGCCAAAC
CTTTCCCAACAGAACCGGTGATTCGAGATACAACTCCTGCTGCACCACCTACTGTGTGTCCAAAGAGGCT
TCTCACTCCAATCACTAACCCCTCTGCAAATTCTTCAGGGCCTTGAACAGCACCCTGGAAGGGTTCATAG
AATAAAGCTTCAACTCCTTCAGACAGACCTCTAATTAATCCAAATGGGTTTCCAAGTACATCTAACCCCA
ATACAAGGACATACATCTGTTTCAAGAACTGTTCACTGTAATGCCTAACAACACTCCATATAAGCTGATC
TCTCTTGTAGAACTGATATCGAATTTCATAATAAGCAAGTTTGAATATAAGGTCATCCACATCAGTCAGA
GTAGCACCTATGCTTTTCAACAGCAAGTTGACAGAATGAACTGCAAACATTTCCTGTTTTTCTTTGTCTG
ATTCTTCACCTCCGGAACCCAAAGACAAACTCAAATGCAACTTCACAGGAGAAATATGGAAATGTTCAAA
GAAACTAAGAATTGACATATCAGTCATTGAAGTCTCCATTAATTCTGCATTTAGAGCATCAATATCTTGT
TGGATTAACTTTGTCCGTCTTCTTTCAGCTTCAGGGTCTGTTGTTGGGGTAAACAGTGCAATAATAGCTC
CTAGAAACCCTTGATCAATTTTTAAGGCCATTTCCTGAATGAGGACCATAAAATACTTGAACTGTAAGAC
TTTACTGTACTCATTAAATCTTGTGATGACACTCACATCAATGAAAGGCTTGGGCTCTGAATCTAAAGCA
ATAGATTTTGGAGGGGCAACAGGATGAAATACAACAGGGAACATTGCACCTGGTAACTGATTATCAACCT
GAAGCCAGTACAACCTGGCCCTTAAACTTCTCTGGTGAGAAGACTGCTTAAATTCAATCTGAATTCCTGA
TAAAAAGTCTCGTTTAATAGGGCTACGAATAGGGAGGCGCATTTCCATTGGATCTTTATCAAAATTGACC
TCAAAATTATTATCTAGCTTAATCCAGCCATGGTCTCTTGATATTTGATGTTTCTGATAGGATTGTTCCA
ATAAGATTATCTGCTTTTGACTAAATGGCTTCCATTTCTGCTTTGGTTTCACCTCCCAAACAACACCAGA
ACTGGTTATCCCAATATAGGAAACTTCCTGCTTGCTTTCATTGTTAACCAGTGAAAGCCCAAGACTGTGG
AGAGACAAGGTTATTTCATAATCAGCCTGTTCCATTTCTTCTGCCTGCAGTGCTTTGGAAACCAAGGCAA
CATCATCGGTGAAAAGCAAAACTCTCTGGCGCCCATCCAGAAATGATACCCAGTGTATCTGGATGTTTGC
ATCATATGGAAACTGTCCACATCCATCCTTTAACAGATCATGTTCCCCAACATTTGCTGCATATGTCCAT
GTAAGTTTTCTGGTACCAGTAGGATCTGCCCAGGCAAAAAGTCGAGCCTGTCTTGGCAGCAAGACCATTT
CTTCTGGTGACCCACTCTGTTTGTATGTGAGGATGTCCCATGGTGTATGGTTCATTATCAAGGCAGGTGC
AGATCCCTCATGGTAATCAGAAAAAGTTATGACAGTTGAATGTTCGGCAGTGTTTACATCCACCAAGATA
CCCCCATTCAGATCTTCTAAGCTCAATAAAGTGCCATTATCCTGTCGGTTATAAAAGAATGGTTTGGAAG
ATCCTTCACAGCCCACCACTCTCACACAAAGTTTGCCTGACAAACTTTCTGGCCAAAATGGAAGGCACTC
TGAAGAAGCAATATAGTTCCATTTATTAGTTGGCATTGAGCCATCAGATGCAATCTCGCCAACTTCTAGT
TCTAATGATGACTTGTTTGCAATGGTACAAAAGGGAGTCAGGGTAACTATTCGTGAAAGGTTGAAACTGC
TCATTTTGATGCTAACACCAACCAGGTACTCCATATTGTTGGCAGGACACTTCACACACCCATAACTTCC
CACTGTATCCAATGAGAAACTACTGGACCAGGCACTGGTTGAAATTTTTAATTGTACCTTATTTTTAGTA
AAAATGTTCTTCTTCTTGAAAGAAAATAAAATAATATCCCTGAAATCAGCTGGATGTTTCACATGAATAT
CTTCTGAACGATACTGGAGAACCCGGGTAGTCTTGTTGATTAACCAATAGGGACTAAAGACAGACAGCAC
CATCCGGCTGCCAATTCTCCTGACGTGGACTGACAGGTCGACTGTCGTCACTTCTGTGGAGTCAGAAGAA
AAACACACAGGAAAGAATTCTGGTAGTGTATCACGTATGCGGAAATGTCCATTCCAGTTTTTGCCCTGGT
ATTTCACCAGGACTAATTCCATTATTTCACCACTGATTCTCGAATGCAGAACATCAGCAGTACTGCCTTC
TGCCAGCTCATGAGTTTCTGCTGTTCCCTCAAGTAAATATCTTAGGGAATATGGGAGAAGATTCCGCAAA
GTGAGAGAAGGATAAAGATGAATAATGTAAGCTACATCCCAGTCTTCCCCATGTGTACATATGTAGCTCA
ATTCATCAGGCAGAGCAACTGTATTCACTATGAGAGGTAAGAAGCTGACTTCTACTGATGGACACTGCAA
CATGCATCTGACTTCCCTGCTCCTATGAAGTTCTTCCTTCCAGGAAATATAAGTGGTAGATTCTTTGTAC
TGATGCTCTAAGATTCCAGCTGGCTGGATAAACAATTGACATCTATATGAATCTAAAGGAACATGGAACT
CCTCTTCAGGTCTGGCTATCCCAATGCGCTCCAATAGCTTAACATTCTTAACAAATTTATAGATGATAAA
TGCAATGGAGAAATGGTTTTTGATCTGTAGAGGAGAGCGAAGGGTAATT
